>Addgene plasmid #222573 | pPB-cT3G-cERP2-SMAD4 | addgene full sequence | sequence record 442473 | Addgene NGS Result
ATCACCTCGAGTTTACTCCCTATCAGTGATAGAGAACGTATGAAGAGTTTACTCCCTATCAGTGATAGAG
AACGTATGCAGACTTTACTCCCTATCAGTGATAGAGAACGTATAAGGAGTTTACTCCCTATCAGTGATAG
AGAACGTATGACCAGTTTACTCCCTATCAGTGATAGAGAACGTATCTACAGTTTACTCCCTATCAGTGAT
AGAGAACGTATATCCAGTTTACTCCCTATCAGTGATAGAGAACGTATAAGCTTGCCTATATAAGCAGAGC
TCGTTTAGTGAACCGTCAGATCGCCTGGAGACGCCATCCACGCTGTTTTGACCTCCATAGAAGACACCGG
GACCGATCCAGCCTACCACAAGTTTGTACAAAAAAGCAGGCTGCACCATGTACCCCTATGATGTGCCAGA
CTATGCCGATAACATGAGTATCACCAACACTCCTACGTCTAACGATGCATGTCTGAGTATAGTGCATTCT
CTCATGTGCCATCGGCAGGGGGGTGAGTCCGAGACGTTCGCCAAACGGGCAATTGAATCCCTCGTGAAGA
AACTTAAGGAAAAGAAGGATGAGCTCGATTCACTCATCACGGCTATAACAACTAACGGAGCCCATCCGTC
TAAGTGTGTCACCATACAGCGCACCCTGGACGGCCGGCTTCAGGTCGCCGGCCGAAAAGGCTTTCCACAC
GTGATTTATGCCAGGCTGTGGAGATGGCCCGACCTTCACAAGAATGAGCTCAAACACGTGAAATACTGTC
AGTATGCTTTCGACCTTAAATGCGACTCCGTGTGCGTCAATCCATACCATTATGAAAGGGTGGTGAGTCC
AGGGATCGACCTTTCCGGCCTGACACTCCAGTCCAATGCCCCGTCATCAATGATGGTGAAGGACGAGTAT
GTGCATGATTTTGAAGGACAACCCTCCCTGTCAACAGAGGGACACTCTATACAAACAATCCAGCATCCCC
CAAGCAACAGGGCCTCAACCGAGACATATTCTACCCCCGCCCTCCTGGCTCCCTCCGAGAGCAATGCCAC
ATCTACCGCTAACTTCCCTAACATCCCTGTCGCCAGTACTTCACAGCCTGCCAGCATACTCGGTGGCTCA
CATTCCGAAGGCCTGCTCCAGATTGCCAGCGGGCCTCAACCAGGGCAGCAGCAGAATGGGTTTACCGGCC
AGCCTGCCACCTACCACCACAACTCCACAACAACTTGGACGGGCAGTAGAACTGCTCCCTACACCCCTAA
CCTGCCTCACCACCAGAACGGCCATCTCCAGCATCACCCTCCGATGCCCCCTCACCCAGGGCACTACTGG
CCAGTTCATAACGAGTTGGCATTCCAGCCCCCCATTTCCAATCATCCAGCTCCAGAGTACTGGTGTAGCA
TCGCATATTTCGAGATGGATGTGCAAGTAGGCGAAACATTTAAAGTCCCTTCTTCATGCCCTATCGTCAC
AGTGGACGGCTATGTCGATCCATCCGGGGGCGATCGCTTCTGCCTTGGGCAGCTGTCCAACGTACATAGA
ACCGAGGCCATCGAACGCGCCCGCCTGCACATTGGCAAGGGCGTGCAACTGGAGTGCAAAGGAGAGGGGG
ATGTGTGGGTGCGATGCCTTAGTGATCACGCCGTGTTTGTCCAATCCTATTATCTCGATAGGGAAGCTGG
TCGGGCACCGGGGGATGCCGTACACAAGATCTATCCATCCGCATATATCAAAGTCTTTGATCTGAGACAG
TGCCATCGCCAAATGCAGCAGCAGGCTGCCACCGCACAGGCGGCAGCCGCTGCGCAAGCAGCAGCTGTGG
CGGGGAACATTCCAGGGCCTGGCAGCGTGGGAGGCATCGCTCCTGCCATCTCACTGTCAGCCGCCGCTGG
TATCGGAGTGGACGACCTGCGACGACTCTGTATCCTGAGAATGAGTTTCGTAAAGGGGTGGGGCCCAGAT
TACCCCAGACAGTCCATCAAAGAGACCCCTTGCTGGATTGAAATCCACCTGCACAGGGCCCTCCAGCTCT
TGGATGAAGTACTGCACACTATGCCTATCGCAGATCCTCAACCCCTTGACTAAGACCCAGCTTTCTTGTA
CAAAGTGGTATACCCATACGATGTTCCAGATTACGCTTAGTAATGAGAAATACTCAGAAGATGTCACTCA
CCATAGTCCGCAGTGAAAGATAAATGATCTTCATATCGATCTTTAGCGCGTTTTAGAGCTAGAAATAGCA
AGTAGGCCACTGAGCAAGAACTATGAATGAGATCTTTAGACATATTGCGGCCGCTTTCTCCGCGATCCAG
ACATGATAAGATACATTGATGAGTTTGGACAAACCAAAACTAGAATGCAGTGAAAAAAATGCCTTATTTG
TGAAATTTGTGATGCTATTGCCTTATTTGTAACCATTATAAGCTGCAATAAACAAGTTATCTATAACAAG
AAAATATATATATAATAAGTTATCACGTAAGTAGAACATGAAATAACAATATAATTATCGTATGAGTTAA
ATCTTAAAAGTCACGTAAAAGATAATCATGCGTCATTTTGACTCACGCGGTCGTTATAGTTCAAAATCAG
TGACACTTACCGCATTGACAAGCACGCCTCACGGGAGCTCCAAGCGGCGACTGAGATGTCCTAAATGCAC
AGCGACGGATTCGCGCTATTTAGAAAGAGAGAGCAATATTTCAAGAATGCATGCGTCAATTTTACGCAGA
CTATCTTTCTAGGGTTAAGAATTCACTGGCCGTCGTTTTACAACGTCGTGACTGGGAAAACCCTGGCGTT
ACCCAACTTAATCGCCTTGCAGCACATCCCCCTTTCGCCAGCTGGCGTAATAGCGAAGAGGCCCGCACCG
ATCGCCCTTCCCAACAGTTGCGCAGCCTGAATGGCGAATGGCGCCTGATGCGGTATTTTCTCCTTACGCA
TCTGTGCGGTATTTCACACCGCATATGGTGCACTCTCAGTACAATCTGCTCTGATGCCGCATAGTTAAGC
CAGCCCCGACACCCGCCAACACCCGCTGACGCGCCCTGACGGGCTTGTCTGCTCCCGGCATCCGCTTACA
GACAAGCTGTGACCATGTCTCCGGGAGCTGCATGTGTCAGAGGTTTTCACCGTCATCACCGAAACACGCG
AGTTCGAAAGGGCCTCGTGATACGCCTATTTTTATAGGTTAATGTCATGATAATAATGGTTTCTTAGACG
TCAGGTGGCACTTTTCGGGGAAATGTGCGCGGAACCCCTATTTGTTTATTTTTCTAAATACATTCAAATA
TGTATCCGCTCATGAGACAATAACCCTGATAAATGCTTCAATAATATTGAAAAAGGAAGAGTATGAGTAT
TCAACATTTCCGTGTCGCCCTTATTCCCTTTTTTGCGGCATTTTGCCTTCCTGTTTTTGCTCACCCAGAA
ACGCTGGTGAAAGTAAAAGATGCTGAAGATCAGTTGGGTGCACGAGTGGGTTACATCGAACTGGATCTCA
ACAGCGGTAAGATCCTTGAGAGTTTTCGCCCCGAAGAACGTTTTCCAATGATGAGCACTTTTAAAGTTCT
GCTATGTGGCGCGGTATTATCCCGTATTGACGCCGGGCAAGAGCAACTCGGTCGCCGCATACACTATTCT
CAGAATGACTTGGTTGAGTACTCACCAGTCACAGAAAAGCATCTTACGGATGGCATGACAGTAAGAGAAT
TATGCAGTGCTGCCATAACCATGAGTGATAACACTGCGGCCAACTTACTTCTGACAACGATCGGAGGACC
GAAGGAGCTAACCGCTTTTTTGCACAACATGGGGGATCATGTAACTCGCCTTGATCGTTGGGAACCGGAG
CTGAATGAAGCCATACCAAACGACGAGCGTGACACCACGATGCCTGTAGCAATGGCAACAACGTTGCGCA
AACTATTAACTGGCGAACTACTTACTCTAGCTTCCCGGCAACAATTAATAGACTGGATGGAGGCGGATAA
AGTTGCAGGACCACTTCTGCGCTCGGCCCTTCCGGCTGGCTGGTTTATTGCTGATAAATCTGGAGCCGGT
GAGCGTGGTTCACGCGGTATCATTGCAGCACTGGGGCCAGATGGTAAGCCCTCCCGTATCGTAGTTATCT
ACACGACGGGGAGTCAGGCAACTATGGATGAACGAAATAGACAGATCGCTGAGATAGGTGCCTCACTGAT
TAAGCATTGGTAACTGTCAGACCAAGTTTACTCATATATACTTTAGATTGATTTAAAACTTCATTTTTAA
TTTAAAAGGATCTAGGTGAAGATCCTTTTTGATAATCTCATGACCAAAATCCCTTAACGTGAGTTTTCGT
TCCACTGAGCGTCAGACCCCGTAGAAAAGATCAAAGGATCTTCTTGAGATCCTTTTTTTCTGCGCGTAAT
CTGCTGCTTGCAAACAAAAAAACCACCGCTACCAGCGGTGGTTTGTTTGCCGGATCAAGAGCTACCAACT
CTTTTTCCGAAGGTAACTGGCTTCAGCAGAGCGCAGATACCAAATACTGTTCTTCTAGTGTAGCCGTAGT
TAGGCCACCACTTCAAGAACTCTGTAGCACCGCCTACATACCTCGCTCTGCTAATCCTGTTACCAGTGGC
TGCTGCCAGTGGCGATAAGTCGTGTCTTACCGGGTTGGACTCAAGACGATAGTTACCGGATAAGGCGCAG
CGGTCGGGCTGAACGGGGGGTTCGTGCACACAGCCCAGCTTGGAGCGAACGACCTACACCGAACTGAGAT
ACCTACAGCGTGAGCTATGAGAAAGCGCCACGCTTCCCGAAGGGAGAAAGGCGGACAGGTATCCGGTAAG
CGGCAGGGTCGGAACAGGAGAGCGCACGAGGGAGCTTCCAGGGGGAAACGCCTGGTATCTTTATAGTCCT
GTCGGGTTTCGCCACCTCTGACTTGAGCGTCGATTTTTGTGATGCTCGTCAGGGGGGCGGAGCCTATGGA
AAAACGCCAGCAACGCGGCCTTTTTACGGTTCCTGGCCTTTTGCTGGCCTTTTGCTCACATGTTCTTTCC
TGCGTTATCCCCTGATTCTGTGGATAACCGTATTACCGCCTTTGAGTGAGCTGATACCGCTCGCCGCAGC
CGAACGACCGAGCGCAGCGAGTCAGTGAGCGAGGAAGCGGATGAGCGCCCAATACGCAAACCGCCTCTCA
CCGCGCGTTGGCCGATTCATTAATGCAGCTGGCACGACAGGTTTCCCGACTGGAAAGCGGGCAGTGAGCG
CAACGCAAACCGCCTCTCCCCGCGCGTTGGCCGATTCATTAATGCAGCTGGCACGACAGGTTTCCCGACT
GGAAAGCGGGCAGTGAGCGCAACGCAATTAATGTGAGTTAGCTCACTCATTAGGCACCCCAGGCTTTACA
CTTTATGCTTCCGGCTCGTATGTTGTGTGGAATTGTGAGCGGATAACAATTTCACACAGGAAACAGCTAT
GACCATGATTACGCCAAGGTCGACTTAACCCTAGAAAGATAATCATATTGTGACGTACGTTAAAGATAAT
CATGCGTAAAATTGACGCATGTGTTTTATCGGTCTGTATATCGAGGTTTATTTATTAATTTGAATAGATA
TTAAGTTTTATTATATTTACACTTACATACTAATAATAAATTCAACAAACAATTTATTTATGTTTATTTA
TTTATTAAAAAAAAACAAAAACTCAAAATTTCTTCTATAAAGTAACAAAACTTTTAGCAGTGAAAAAAAT
GCTTTATTTGTGAAATTTGTGATGCTATTGCTTTATTTGTAACCATTATAAGCTGCAATAAACAAGTTAA
CAACAACAATTGCATTCATTTTATGTTTCAGGTTCAGGGGGAGGTGTGGGAGGTTTTTTAAAGCAAGTAA
AACCTCTACAAATGTGGTATGGCTGATTATGATCCTCTGGAGATTCATGCGCCAGGTTTTCTGGTCATGC
ACCACGTTCGTGGGCCCTCAGGAACCTCCACGTCAGCGGTAACTGTGAAGCCCAGTCGCTCGTAAAAAGG
AAGATTCCGGGGAGCACTGGTTTCGAGGAACGCCGGCACGCCAGCCCGTTCCGCGGCCTCAACACCAGGA
AGAACGACAGCGCTTCCCAAACCTTTACCTTGGTGATCTGGGCTGACACCGACAGTGGCAAGAAACCACG
CAGGCTCCTTTGGTCTATGAGGAGCCAGCAAGCCCTCCATTTGCTGTTGTGCCGCCAACCTACTCCCTGA
CAGCTCGGCCATCCGCGGACCTATTTCCGCGAACACTGCGCCGGCTTCGACGCTTTCCGGAGTAGTCCAG
ACCGCAACTGCGGCACCATCGTCCGCAACCCAAACTTTACCAATGTCCAGACCCACGCGCGTAAGAAACA
GCTCTTGCAACTCAGTTACCCTCTCTATGTGTCTGTCCGGATCTACGGTATGGCGGGTCGCTGGATAATC
TGCAAATGCTGCGGCAAGTGTTCGGACAGCCCGTGGTACATCGTCACGGGTAGCGAGCCTAACAGTGGGC
TTATATTCCGTCATGGGGCCGGGGTTCTCCTCCACGTCGCCGGCCTGCTTCAGCAGGCTGAAGTTGGTGG
CGCCGCTGCCCCCGGGGAGCATGTCAAGGTCAAAATCGTCAAGAGCGTCAGCAGGCAGCATATCAAGGTC
AAAGTCGTCAAGGGCATCGGCTGGGAGCATGTCTAAGTCAAAATCGTCAAGGGCGTCGGTCGGCCCGCCG
CTTTCGCACTTTAGCTGTTTCTCCAGGCCACATATGATTAGTTCCAGGCCGAAAAGGAAGGCAGGTTCGG
CTCCCTGCCGGTCGAACAGCTCAATTGCTTGTTTCAGAAGTGGGGGCATAGAATCGGTGGTAGGTGTCTC
TCTTTCCTCTTTTGCTACTTGATGCTCCTGTTCCTCCAATACGCAGCCCAGTGTAAAGTGGCCCACGGCG
GACAGAGCGTACAGTGCGTTCTCCAGGGAGAAGCCTTGCTGACACAGGAACGCGAGCTGATTTTCCAGGG
TTTCGTACTGTTTCTCTGTTGGGCGGGTGCCGAGATGCACTTTAGCCCCGTCACGATGTGAGAGGAGAGC
ACAGCGGTATGACTTGGCGTTGTTCCGCAGAAAGTCTTGCCATGACTCGCCTTCCAGGGGGCAGGAGTGG
GTATGATGCCTGTCCAGCATCTCGATTGGCAGGGCATCGAGCAGGGCCCGCTTGTTCTTCACGTGCCAGT
ACAGGGTAGGCTGCTCAACTCCCAGCTTTTGAGCGAGTTTCCTTGTCGTCAGGCCTTCGATACCGACTCC
ATTGAGTAATTCCAGAGCAGAGTTTATGACTTTGCTCTTGTCCAGTCTAGACATCTTATCGTCATCGTCT
TTGTAATCCATGGTGGCGGATCCCGCGTCACGACACCTGTGTTCTGGCGGCAAACCCGTTGCGAAAAAGA
ACGTTCACGGCGACTACTGCACTTATATACGGTTCTCCCCCACCCTCGGGAAAAAGGCGGAGCCAGTACA
CGACATCACTTTCCCAGTTTACCCCGCGCCACCTTCTCTAGGCACCGGTTCAATTGCCGACCCCTCCCCC
CAACTTCTCGGGCACTGTGGGCCATGTGCGCTCTGCCCCATGGTAATAGCCATGACTAATACGTAGATGT
ACTGCCAAGTAGGAAAGTGCCATAAGGTCATGTACTGGGCATAATGCCAGGCGGGCCATTTACCGTCATT
GACGTCAATAGGGGGCGTACTTGGCATATGATACACTTGATGTACTGCCAAGTGGGCAGTTTACCGTAAA
TACTCCACCCATTGACGTCAATGGAAAGTGCCTATTGGCGTTACTATGGGAACATACGTCATTATTGACG
TCAATGGGCGGGGGTCGTTGGGCGGTCAGCCAGGCGGGCCATTTACCGTAAGTTATGTAACGCGGAACTC
CATATATGGGCTATGAACTAATGACCCCGTAATTGATTACTATTAATAACTAGTCAATAATCAATGTCAT
AAGCTCTAATCGCATAATCGAGCTAAGAGCGATTAATATGCTTAGCTAGCTTAGCTAAGCTAGATTTCTC
TATTCTCCCACAATATATAGCAGCTATTAGCTTAGCAGTCCGAATACGATCGTCCACGATCCATAAGCGT
AACACATTTGAGTAGCGACTGACGGGCACCGGAGCCACTCGAGTGGAATT
Features (pLannotate 1.2.2; 27 found; start..end, strand, type, name):
      9..257     +  promoter       TRE3GV promoter (fragment): 3rd-generation Tet-responsive promoter that can be activated by binding of Tet-On® 3G, optimized for retroviral and lentiviral vectors
    264..305     +  promoter       tight TRE promoter (fragment): Tet-responsive promoter PTight, consisting of seven tet operator sequences followed by the minimal CMV promoter
    368..392     +  protein_bind   attB1: mutant version of attB; recombination site for the Gateway® BP reaction BP Clonase™
    428..2080    +  CDS            SMAD4: SMAD4_HUMAN - Also known as DPC4, MADH4. Experimental evidence at protein level: Swiss-Prot protein existence level 1. In muscle physiology, plays a central role in the balance between atrophy and hypertrophy. When recruited by MSTN, promotes atrophy response via phosphorylated SMAD2/4. MSTN decrease causes SMAD4 release and subsequent recruitment by the BMP pathway to promote hypertrophy via phosphorylated SMAD1/5/8. Acts synergistically with SMAD1 and YY1 in bone morphogenetic protein (BMP)-mediated cardiac- specific gene expression. Binds to SMAD binding elements (SBEs) (5'- GTCT/AGAC-3') w
   2085..2109    -  protein_bind   attB2: mutant version of attB; recombination site for the Gateway® BP reaction BP Clonase™
   2111..2139    +  CDS            3xHA (fragment): three tandem HA epitope tags
   2177..2199    +  promoter       SNR52 promoter (fragment): promoter for the S. cerevisiae small nucleolar RNA gene SNR52
   2220..2243    +  misc_RNA       gRNA scaffold (fragment): guide RNA scaffold for the Streptococcus pyogenes CRISPR/Cas9 system
   2304..2438    -  polyA_signal   SV40 poly(A) signal: SV40 polyadenylation signal
   2751..2908    +  CDS            lacZα (fragment): LacZα fragment of β-galactosidase; lacZ fragment
   2914..3013    -  misc_feature   bom (fragment): basis of mobility region from pBR322
   3117..3152    -  CDS            rop (fragment): Rop protein, which maintains plasmids at low copy number; rop
   3248..3352    +  promoter       AmpR promoter: bla
   3353..4213    +  CDS            AmpR: β-lactamase; bla; confers resistance to ampicillin, carbenicillin, and related antibiotics
   4384..4972    +  rep_origin     ori: high-copy-number ColE1/pMB1/pBR322/pUC origin of replication
   5155..5247    +  CDS            lacI (fragment): lac repressor; lacI; The lac repressor binds to the lac operator to inhibit transcription in E. coli. This inhibition can be relieved by adding lactose or isopropyl-β-D-thiogalactopyranoside (IPTG).
   5253..5336    +  CDS            lacI (fragment): lac repressor; lacI; The lac repressor binds to the lac operator to inhibit transcription in E. coli. This inhibition can be relieved by adding lactose or isopropyl-β-D-thiogalactopyranoside (IPTG).
   5349..5370    +  protein_bind   CAP binding site: CAP binding activates transcription in the presence of cAMP. E. coli catabolite activator protein
   5385..5415    +  promoter       lac promoter: promoter for the E. coli lac operon
   5423..5439    +  protein_bind   lac operator: The lac repressor binds to the lac operator to inhibit transcription in E. coli. This inhibition can be relieved by adding lactose or isopropyl-β-D-thiogalactopyranoside (IPTG). lac repressor encoded by lacI
   5727..5808    -  polyA_signal   SV40 poly(A) signal: SV40 polyadenylation signal
   5831..5914    -  CDS            large T antigen (fragment): large T antigen from SV40 (simian virus 40)
   5928..6524    -  CDS            pac: PUAC_STRAD - Protein predicted: Swiss-Prot protein existence level 4. Detoxification of puromycin. From Streptomyces alboniger.
   6597..6707    -  CDS            VP48: 3 tandem repeats of the minimal activation domain of herpes simplex virus VP16 (Cheng et al., 2013)
   6637..7334    -  CDS            rtTA3 (fragment): reverse tetracycline transactivator 3 activates expression from Tet-responsive promoters in the presence of doxycycline
   7387..7598    -  promoter       EF-1α core promoter: core promoter for human elongation factor EF-1α
   7599..7978    -  enhancer       CMV enhancer: human cytomegalovirus immediate early enhancer
