[The description below was written by a language model from this plasmid's Addgene catalogue record and pLannotate feature annotations shown in this document.]
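Description:
pPB-cT3G-cERP2-SMAD4 is a mammalian expression plasmid built on the pPB-cT3G-cERP2 backbone and described by the depositor as a PiggyBac transposon vector for doxycycline-inducible expression of human SMAD4. It is an all-in-one Tet-On design of about 8.2 kb. In bacteria it is maintained at high copy through a ColE1/pUC-type origin and selected with ampicillin via the β-lactamase gene. Puromycin is the selectable marker in mammalian cells. The automated annotation does not call out the PiggyBac terminal repeats, so their positions cannot be read from the feature table, although the catalogue entry identifies the plasmid as a transposon. Such vectors are normally integrated into the genome by co-delivered PiggyBac transposase.

The payload consists of two divergently oriented units. In one, a third-generation Tet-responsive promoter (TRE3G-type, with tet operators upstream of a minimal promoter) drives the SMAD4 coding sequence. SMAD4 is flanked by attB1 and attB2 sites left by Gateway cloning and is followed by an SV40 polyadenylation signal. On the opposite strand, a CMV enhancer fused to the EF-1α core promoter drives a reverse tetracycline transactivator (annotated as rtTA3, with VP16-derived activation repeats). The puromycin N-acetyltransferase gene (pac) lies downstream of it and is followed by a second SV40 poly(A) signal. The record does not annotate the element linking the transactivator and pac. Constitutive rtTA binds the TRE only when doxycycline is present, which switches on SMAD4. Several short fragment hits (3xHA, SNR52 promoter, gRNA scaffold, lacZα, lacI, rop) are probably backbone remnants or incidental matches rather than functional parts. The associated publication concerns induction of meiosis from human pluripotent stem cells, consistent with use for stable, inducible transcription factor expression in such cells.
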