Addgene plasmid #222573: pPB-cT3G-cERP2-SMAD4
Purpose: PiggyBac transposon plasmid for doxycycline inducible expression of SMAD4
Depositing lab: George Church. Depositing organization: Harvard Medical School. Publication: Induction of Meiosis from Human Pluripotent Stem Cells. Pierson Smela M, Adams J, Ma C, Breimann L, Widocki U, Shioda T, Church GM. bioRxiv 2024.05.31.596483 10.1101/2024.05.31.596483.
Backbone
  Vector backbone: pPB-cT3G-cERP2
  Vector type: Mammalian Expression
  Selectable markers: Puromycin
Growth in bacteria
  Bacterial resistance: Ampicillin, 100 μg/mL
  Growth temperature: 37°C
  Growth strain: DH5alpha
  Copy number: High Copy
Gene/Insert
  Gene/Insert name: SMAD4
  Species: H. sapiens (human)
  Entrez Gene: SMAD4 (a.k.a. DPC4, JIP, MADH4, MYHRS)
  Cloning method: Gateway Cloning
Terms and licenses: Academic/Nonprofit Terms; Industry Terms: Not Available to Industry
Depositor comments: Please visit https://doi.org/10.1101/2024.05.31.596483 for bioRxiv preprint.
How to cite: pPB-cT3G-cERP2-SMAD4 was a gift from George Church (Addgene plasmid # 222573 ; http://n2t.net/addgene:222573 ; RRID:Addgene_222573)
